>Addgene plasmid #209461 | EC70200 | addgene full sequence | sequence record 413820 | Addgene NGS Result
GAAGTGGTTTAAACTATCAGTGTTTGACAGGATATATTGGCGGGTAAACCTAAGAGAAAAGAGCGTTTAT
TAGAATAATCGGATATTTAAAAGGGCGTGAAAAGGTTTATCCGTTCGTCCATTTGTATGTGCATGCCAAC
CACAGGGTTCCCCAGATCAGGCGCTGGCTGCTGAACCCCCAGCCGGAACTGACCCCACAAGGCCCTAGCG
TTTGCAATGCACCAGGTCATCATTGACCCAGGCGTGTTCCACCAGGCCGCTGCCTCGCAACTCTTCGCAG
GCTTCGCCGACCTGCTCGCGCCACTTCTTCACGCGGGTGGAATCCGATCCGCACATGAGGCGGAAGGTTT
CCAGCTTGAGCGGGTACGGCTCCCGGTGCGAGCTGAAATAGTCGAACATCCGTCGGGCCGTCGGCGACAG
CTTGCGGTACTTCTCCCATATGAATTTCGTGTAGTGGTCGCCAGCAAACAGCACGACGATTTCCTCGTCG
ATCAGGACCTGGCAACGGGACGTTTTCTTGCCACGGTCCAGGACGCGGAAGCGGTGCAGCAGCGACACCG
ATTCCAGGTGCCCAACGCGGTCGGACGTGAAGCCCATCGCCGTCGCCTGTAGGCGCGACAGGCATTCCTC
GGCCTTCGTGTAATACCGGCCATTGATCGACCAGCCCAGGTCCTGGCAAAGCTCGTAGAACGTGAAGGTG
ATCGGCTCGCCGATAGGGGTGCGCTTCGCGTACTCCAACACCTGCTGCCACACCAGTTCGTCATCGTCGG
CCCGCAGCTCGACGCCGGTGTAGGTGATCTTCACGTCCTTGTTGACGTGGAAAATGACCTTGTTTTGCAG
CGCCTCGCGCGGGATTTTCTTGTTGCGCGTGGTGAACAGGGCAGAGCGGGCCGTGTCGTTTGGCATCGCT
CGCATCGTGTCCGGCCACGGCGCAATATCGAACAAGGAAAGCTGCATTTCCTTGATCTGCTGCTTCGTGT
GTTTCAGCAACGCGGCCTGCTTGGCCTCGCTGACCTGTTTTGCCAGGTCCTCGCCGGCGGTTTTTCGCTT
CTTGGTCGTCATAGTTCCTCGCGTGTCGATGGTCATCGACTTCGCCAAACCTGCCGCCTCCTGTTCAAGA
CGACGCGAACGCTCCACGGCGGCCGATGGCGCGGGCAGGGCAGGGGGAGCCAGTTGCACGCTGTCGCGCT
CGATCTTGGCCGTAGCTTGCTGGACCATCGAGCCGACGGACTGGAAGGTTTCGCGGGGCGCACGCATGAC
GGTGCGGCTTGCGATGGTTTCGGCATCCTCGGCGGAAAACCCCGCGTCGATCAGTTCTTGCCTGTATGCC
TTCCGGTCAAACGTCCGATTCATTCACCCTCCTTGCGGGATTGCCCCGACTCACGCCGGGGCAATGTGCC
CTTATTCCTGATTTGACCCGCCTGGTGCCTTGGTGTCCAGATAATCCACCTTATCGGCAATGAAGTCGGT
CCCGTAGACCGTCTGGCCGTCCTTCTCGTACTTGGTATTCCGAATCTTGCCCTGCACGAATACCAGCGAC
CCCTTGCCCAAATACTTGCCGTGGGCCTCGGCCTGAGAGCCAAAACACTTGATGCGGAAGAAGTCGGTGC
GCTCCTGCTTGTCGCCGGCATCGTTGCGCCACATCTAGGATCTGCCAGGAACCGTAAAAAGGCCGCGTTG
CTGGCGTTTTTCCATAGGCTCCGCCCCCCTGACGAGCATCACAAAAATCGACGCTCAAGTCAGAGGTGGC
GAAACCCGACAGGACTATAAAGATACCAGGCGTTTCCCCCTGGAAGCTCCCTCGTGCGCTCTCCTGTTCC
GACCCTGCCGCTTACCGGATACCTGTCCGCCTTTCTCCCTTCGGGAAGCGTGGCGCTTTCTCATAGCTCA
CGCTGTAGGTATCTCAGTTCGGTGTAGGTCGTTCGCTCCAAGCTGGGCTGTGTGCACGAACCCCCCGTTC
AGCCCGACCGCTGCGCCTTATCCGGTAACTATCGTCTTGAGTCCAACCCGGTAAGACACGACTTATCGCC
ACTGGCAGCAGCCACTGGTAACAGGATTAGCAGAGCGAGGTATGTAGGCGGTGCTACAGAGTTCTTGAAG
TGGTGGCCTAACTACGGCTACACTAGAAGAACAGTATTTGGTATCTGCGCTCTGCTGAAGCCAGTTACCT
TCGGAAAAAGAGTTGGTAGCTCTTGATCCGGCAAACAAACCACCGCTGGTAGCGGTGGTTTTTTTGTTTG
CAAGCAGCAGATTACGCGCAGAAAAAAAGGATCTCAAGAAGATCCTTTGATCTTTTCTACGGGGTCTGAC
GCTCAGTGGAACGAAAACTCACGTTAAGGGATTTTGGTCATGAGATTATCAAAAAGGATCTTCACCTAGA
TCCTTTTAAATTAAAAATGAAGTTTTAAATCAATCTAAAGTATATATGAGTAAACTTGGTCTGACAGTTA
CCAATGCTTAATCAGTGAGGCACCTATCTCAGCGATCTGTCTATTTCGTTCATCCATAGTTGCCTGACTC
CCCGTCGTGTAGATAACTACGATACGGGAGGGCTTACCATCTGGCCCCAGTGCTGCAATGATACCGCGAG
AACCACGCTCACCGGCTCCAGATTTATCAGCAATAAACCAGCCAGCCGGAAGGGCCGAGCGCAGAAGTGG
TCCTGCAACTTTATCCGCCTCCATCCAGTCTATTAATTGTTGCCGGGAAGCTAGAGTAAGTAGTTCGCCA
GTTAATAGTTTGCGCAACGTTGTTGCCATTGCTACAGGCATCGTGGTGTCACGCTCGTCGTTTGGTATGG
CTTCATTCAGCTCCGGTTCCCAACGATCAAGGCGAGTTACATGATCCCCCATGTTGTGCAAAAAAGCGGT
TAGCTCCTTCGGTCCTCCGATCGTTGTCAGAAGTAAGTTGGCCGCAGTGTTATCACTCATGGTTATGGCA
GCACTGCATAATTCTCTTACTGTCATGCCATCCGTAAGATGCTTTTCTGTGACTGGTGAGTACTCAACCA
AGTCATTCTGAGAATAGTGTATGCGGCGACCGAGTTGCTCTTGCCCGGCGTCAATACGGGATAATACCGC
GCCACATAGCAGAACTTTAAAAGTGCTCATCATTGGAAAACGTTCTTCGGGGCGAAAACTCTCAAGGATC
TTACCGCTGTTGAGATCCAGTTCGATGTAACCCACTCGTGCACCCAACTGATCTTCAGCATCTTTTACTT
TCACCAGCGTTTCTGGGTGAGCAAAAACAGGAAGGCAAAATGCCGCAAAAAAGGGAATAAGGGCGACACG
GAAATGTTGAATACTCATACTCTTCCTTTTTCAATATTATTGAAGCATTTATCAAGGTTATTGTCTCATG
AGCGGATACATATTTGAATGTATTTAGAAAAATAAACAAATAGGGGTTCCGCGCACGAATTGGCCAGCGC
TGCCATTTTTGGGGTGAGGCCGTTCGCGGCCGAGGGGCGCAGCCCCTGGGGGGATGGGAGGCCCGCGTTA
GCGGGCCGGGAGGGTTCGAGAAGGGGGGGCACCCCCCTTCGGCGTGCGCGGTCACGCGCACAGGGCGCAG
CCCTGGTTAAAAACAAGGTTTATAAATATTGGTTTAAAAGCAGGTTAAAAGACAGGTTAGCGGTGGCCGA
AAAACGGGCGGAAACCCTTGCAAATGCTGGATTTTCTGCCTGTGGACAGCCCCTCAAATGTCAATAGGTG
CGCCCCTCATCTGTCAGCACTCTGCCCCTCAAGTGTCAAGGATCGCGCCCCTCATCTGTCAGTAGTCGCG
CCCCTCAAGTGTCAATACCGCAGGGCACTTATCCCCAGGCTTGTCCACATCATCTGTGGGAAACTCGCGT
AAAATCAGGCGTTTTCGCCGATTTGCGAGGCTGGCCAGCTCCACGTCGCCGGCCGAAATCGAGCCTGCCC
CTCATCTGTCAACGCCGCGCCGGGTGAGTCGGCCCCTCAAGTGTCAACGTCCGCCCCTCATCTGTCAGTG
AGGGCCAAGTTTTCCGCGAGGTATCCACAACGCCGGCGGCCGCGGTGTCTCGCACACGGCTTCGACGGCG
TTTCTGGCGCGTTTGCAGGGCCATAGACGGCCGCCAGCCCAGCGGCGAGGGCAACCAGCCCGGTGAGCGT
CGCAAAGGAGATCCTGATCTGACTGATGGGCTGCCTGTATCGAGTGGTGATTTTGTGCCGAGCTGCCGGT
CGGGGAGCTGTTGGCTGGCTGGTGGCAGGATATATTGTGGTGTAAACAAATTGACGCTTAGACAACTTAA
TAACACATTGCGGACGTTTTTAATGTACTGGGGTGGATGCAGTGGGCCCCACTCTGCTTGAAGACAATGT
GGGCGGCAGGGAGAGTTTTAACATTGACTAGCGTGCTGATAATTTGTGAGAAATAATAATTGACAAGTAG
ATACTGACATTTGAGAAGAGCTTCTGAACTGTTATTAGTAACAAAAATGGAAAGCTGATGCACGGAAAAA
GGAAAGAAAAAGCCATACTTTTTTTTAGGTAGGAAAAGAAAAAGCCATACGAGACTGATGTCTCTCAGAT
GGGCCGGGATCTGTCTATCTAGCAGGCAGCAGCCCTACCAACCTCACGGGCCAGCAATTACGAGTCCTTC
TAAAACGTCCCGCCGAGGGCGCGTGGCCGTGCTGTGCAGCAGCACGTCTAACATTAGTCCCACCTCGCCA
GTTTACAGGGAGCAGAACCAGCTTATAAGCGGAGGCGCGGCACCAAGAAGCATGAGACCGCAGCTGGCAC
GACAGGTTTCCCGACTGGAAAGCGGGCAGTGAGCGCAACGCAATTAATGTGAGTTAGCTCACTCATTAGG
CACCCCAGGCTTTACACTTTATGCTTCCGGCTCGTATGTTGTGTGGAATTGTGAGCGGATAACAATTTCA
CACAGGAAACAGCTATGACCATGATTACGCCAAGCTTGCATGCCTGCAGGTCGACTCTAGAGGATCCCCG
GGTACCGAGCTCGAATTCACTGGCCGTCGTTTTACAACGTCGTGACTGGGAAAACCCTGGCGTTACCCAA
CTTAATCGCCTTGCAGCACATCCCCCTTTCGCCAGCTGGCGTAATAGCGAAGAGGCCCGCACCGATCGCC
CTTCCCAACAGTTGCGCAGCCTGAATGGCGAATGGCGCCTGATGCGGTATTTTCTCCTTACGCATCTGTG
CGGTATTTCACACCGCATATGGTGCACTCTCAGTACAATCTGCTCTGATGCCGCATAGTTAAGCCAGCCC
CGACACCCGCCAACACCCGCTGACGCGCCCTGACGGGCTTGTCTGCTCCCGGCATCCGCTTACAGACAAG
CTGTGACGGTCTCAGTTTTAGAGCTAGAAATAGCAAGTTAAAATAAGGCTAGTCCGTTATCAACTTGAAA
AAGTGGCACCGAGTCGGTGCTTTTTTTCTAGACCCAGCTTTCTTGTACAAAGTTGGCATTACGCTTTACG
AGCAAGTCTTCAGTC
Features (pLannotate 1.2.2; 17 found; start..end, strand, type, name):
     25..49      +  misc_feature   RB T-DNA repeat: right border repeat from nopaline C58 T-DNA
    161..181     -  CDS            TetR (fragment): tetracycline resistance regulatory protein; tetR
    208..1353    -  CDS            trfA: TRFA_ECOLX - Experimental evidence at protein level: Swiss-Prot protein existence level 1. Also involved in plasmid copy number control, promoting intermolecular coupling of protein bound iterons at oriV, which inhibits replication initiation. From Escherichia coli.
   1689..2277    -  rep_origin     ori: high-copy-number ColE1/pMB1/pBR322/pUC origin of replication
   2448..3308    -  CDS            AmpR: β-lactamase; bla; confers resistance to ampicillin, carbenicillin, and related antibiotics
   3309..3413    -  promoter       AmpR promoter: bla
   3500..4131    -  rep_origin     oriV: incP origin of replication
   4223..4247    +  misc_feature   LB T-DNA repeat: left border repeat from nopaline C58 T-DNA
   4750..4792    +  CDS            lacI (fragment): lac repressor; lacI; The lac repressor binds to the lac operator to inhibit transcription in E. coli. This inhibition can be relieved by adding lactose or isopropyl-β-D-thiogalactopyranoside (IPTG).
   4805..4826    +  protein_bind   CAP binding site: CAP binding activates transcription in the presence of cAMP. E. coli catabolite activator protein
   4841..4871    +  promoter       lac promoter: promoter for the E. coli lac operon
   4879..4895    +  protein_bind   lac operator: The lac repressor binds to the lac operator to inhibit transcription in E. coli. This inhibition can be relieved by adding lactose or isopropyl-β-D-thiogalactopyranoside (IPTG). lac repressor encoded by lacI
   4932..4988    -  misc_feature   MCS: pUC18/19 multiple cloning site
   4985..5142    +  CDS            lacZα (fragment): LacZα fragment of β-galactosidase; lacZ fragment
   5148..5247    -  misc_feature   bom (fragment): basis of mobility region from pBR322
   5335..5410    +  misc_RNA       gRNA scaffold: guide RNA scaffold for the Streptococcus pyogenes CRISPR/Cas9 system
   5422..5443    -  protein_bind   attB2 (fragment): mutant version of attB; recombination site for the Gateway® BP reaction BP Clonase™
