[The description below was written by a language model from this plasmid's Addgene catalogue record and pLannotate feature annotations shown in this document.]
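Description:
EC70200 is a Golden Gate level 1 (position 6) CRISPR module used to clone protospacers for Cas9 editing, part of a mutagenesis toolkit developed for barley and wheat. The backbone is recorded as unknown, but the 5,475-nt annotated sequence shows a layout typical of level 1 plant acceptor vectors. It has nopaline-type left and right T-DNA border repeats, a high-copy ColE1/pUC-type origin for propagation in E. coli, and the broad-host-range incP oriV together with its trfA replication initiator gene. Bacterial selection is by ampicillin through the bla gene and its own promoter.

The payload sits between the T-DNA borders and is a single guide RNA expression unit. The catalogue names the wheat TaU3 promoter as the driver, although this element was not picked up by the automated annotation. It presumably lies in the unannotated stretch following the left border. Downstream of that stretch is a lacZα cassette (CAP binding site, lac promoter and operator, pUC-type polylinker and a lacZα fragment), followed by the Streptococcus pyogenes Cas9 guide RNA scaffold.

This arrangement, together with LacZ being listed as the selectable marker, suggests that the lacZα cassette is a placeholder. Inserting a protospacer would displace it, allowing blue/white screening and placing the spacer between the U3 promoter and the scaffold to form a complete sgRNA gene. The record does not state which enzymes or cloning sites are used. The short TetR, lacI, bom and attB2 hits are fragmentary and are probably backbone remnants. As a position 6 module, the finished guide unit is presumably meant to be combined with other level 1 parts into a higher-level multigene construct for cereal transformation.
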