Addgene plasmid #209461: EC70200
Purpose: Cloning protospacers for Cas9 editing
Depositing lab: Wendy Harwood & Cristobal Uauy. Depositing organization: John Innes Centre. Publication: An optimised CRISPR Cas9 and Cas12a mutagenesis toolkit for Barley and Wheat. Lawrenson T, Clarke M, Kirby R, Forner M, Steuernagel B, Brown JKM, Harwood W. Plant Methods. 2024 Aug 13;20(1):123. doi: 10.1186/s13007-024-01234-y. PubMed 39138524.
Backbone
  Vector backbone: Unknown
  Vector type: CRISPR
  Selectable markers: LacZ
Growth in bacteria
  Bacterial resistance: Ampicillin, 100 μg/mL
  Growth temperature: 37°C
  Growth strain: DH5alpha
  Copy number: High Copy
Gene/Insert
  Gene/Insert name: Cas9 sgRNA
  Species: Steptococcus pyogenes
  Promoter: TaU3
  Cloning method: Restriction Enzyme; 5′ cloning site unknown (unknown if destroyed)
Terms and licenses: Academic/Nonprofit Terms; Industry Terms: Not Available to Industry
Depositor comments: GoldeGate level 1 position 6
How to cite: EC70200 was a gift from Wendy Harwood & Cristobal Uauy (Addgene plasmid # 209461 ; http://n2t.net/addgene:209461 ; RRID:Addgene_209461)
